Addgene plasmid #202095: pL0R_lacZ
Purpose: (Empty Backbone) Receiver cloning vector for making level 0 parts. Contains lacZ for blue/white screening.
Depositing lab: Christopher Dupont. Depositing organization: J. Craig Venter Institute (JCVI). Publication: Universal loop assembly: open, efficient and cross-kingdom DNA fabrication. Pollak B, Matute T, Nunez I, Cerda A, Lopez C, Vargas V, Kan A, Bielinski V, von Dassow P, Dupont CL, Federici F. Synth Biol (Oxf). 2020;5(1):ysaa001. doi: 10.1093/synbio/ysaa001. Epub 2020 Feb 5. PubMed 32161816.
Backbone
  Vector backbone: pL0R_lacZ
  Vector type: Synthetic Biology
  Selectable markers: lacZ
Growth in bacteria
  Bacterial resistance: Spectinomycin, 50 μg/mL
  Growth temperature: 37°C
  Growth strain: DH5alpha
  Copy number: High Copy
Gene/Insert
  Gene/Insert name: None
  Mutation: None
How to cite: pL0R_lacZ was a gift from Christopher Dupont (Addgene plasmid # 202095 ; http://n2t.net/addgene:202095 ; RRID:Addgene_202095)
