[The description below was written by a language model from this plasmid's Addgene catalogue record and pLannotate feature annotations shown in this document.]
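Description:
pL0R_lacZ is a small (about 2.6 kb) empty receiver vector from the Universal Loop assembly toolkit, classed as a synthetic biology plasmid and intended for domesticating DNA fragments into standardized "level 0" parts. It carries no insert. It is propagated in E. coli from a high-copy ColE1/pUC-type origin and selected with spectinomycin, with resistance provided by the aadA aminoglycoside adenylyltransferase gene, which also confers streptomycin resistance. A partial bom (basis of mobility) region from pBR322 lies next to the origin, and short fragments annotated as lacI, Tn5 transposase and a second piece of pUC multiple cloning site appear to be non-functional remnants carried along with neighbouring parts.

The working element of the plasmid is a lacZα screening cassette: a CAP binding site, lac promoter and lac operator drive a LacZα fragment, with a pUC18/19-type multiple cloning site at the start of the coding region. In a host capable of α-complementation, the intact cassette yields blue colonies on chromogenic substrate. In receiver vectors of this kind, successful cloning of a part displaces or disrupts the lacZα cassette, so recombinant clones are white and can be picked visually against a background of blue, uncut or religated vector. The feature table does not annotate the restriction sites or overhangs that define the cloning junctions, so the exact assembly mechanism is not stated in the record. Parts cloned here serve as the basic building blocks for subsequent higher-level assemblies of transcription units and multigene constructs in the Loop assembly scheme.
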