Features (pLannotate 1.2.2; 11 found; start..end, strand, type, name):
    214..256     +  CDS            lacI (fragment): lac repressor; lacI; The lac repressor binds to the lac operator to inhibit transcription in E. coli. This inhibition can be relieved by adding lactose or isopropyl-β-D-thiogalactopyranoside (IPTG).
    269..290     +  protein_bind   CAP binding site: CAP binding activates transcription in the presence of cAMP. E. coli catabolite activator protein
    305..335     +  promoter       lac promoter: promoter for the E. coli lac operon
    343..359     +  protein_bind   lac operator: The lac repressor binds to the lac operator to inhibit transcription in E. coli. This inhibition can be relieved by adding lactose or isopropyl-β-D-thiogalactopyranoside (IPTG). lac repressor encoded by lacI
    396..452     -  misc_feature   MCS: pUC18/19 multiple cloning site
    449..606     +  CDS            lacZα (fragment): LacZα fragment of β-galactosidase; lacZ fragment
    612..711     -  misc_feature   bom (fragment): basis of mobility region from pBR322
    938..1526    -  rep_origin     ori: high-copy-number ColE1/pMB1/pBR322/pUC origin of replication
   1620..2408    -  CDS            aadA: S3AD_ECOLX - Experimental evidence at protein level: Swiss-Prot protein existence level 1. Mediates bacterial resistance to the antibiotics streptomycin and spectinomycin. From Escherichia coli.
   2440..2556    -  CDS            tnpA (fragment): TN5P_ECOLX - Also known as tnp. Experimental evidence at protein level: Swiss-Prot protein existence level 1. Mediates transposition of transposon Tn5 by a 'cut and paste' mechanism. First, the monomeric transposase binds the 19 bp inverted DNA repeats flanking the transposon. Then, dimerization of the DNA- bound transposase creates a synaptic DNA complex. After nicking of the first DNA strand, excision of the transposon proceeds through a series of intermediates. The transposase then mediates the insertion of the transposon at a new site by strand transfer. The activity of the wild- type tran
   2557..2589    -  misc_feature   MCS (fragment): pUC18/19 multiple cloning site
>Addgene plasmid #202095 | pL0R_lacZ | addgene full sequence | sequence record 405413 | Addgene NGS Result
CGAGATCATCCGTGTTTCAAACCCGGCAGCTTAGTTGCCGTTCTTCCGAATAGCATCGGTAACATGAGCA
AAGTCTGCCGCCTTACAACGGCTCTCCCGCTGACGCCGTCCCGGACTGATGGGCTGCCTGTATCGAGTGG
TGATTTTGTGCCGAGCTCATTACTCGCATCCATTCTCAGGCTGTCTCGTCTCGTCTCAGGTCTCCAGAAG
AGCGCAGCTGGCACGACAGGTTTCCCGACTGGAAAGCGGGCAGTGAGCGCAACGCAATTAATGTGAGTTA
GCTCACTCATTAGGCACCCCAGGCTTTACACTTTATGCTTCCGGCTCGTATGTTGTGTGGAATTGTGAGC
GGATAACAATTTCACACAGGAAACAGCTATGACCATGATTACGCCAAGCTTGCATGCCTGCAGGTCGACT
CTAGAGGATCCCCGGGTACCGAGCTCGAATTCACTGGCCGTCGTTTTACAACGTCGTGACTGGGAAAACC
CTGGCGTTACCCAACTTAATCGCCTTGCAGCACATCCCCCTTTCGCCAGCTGGCGTAATAGCGAAGAGGC
CCGCACCGATCGCCCTTCCCAACAGTTGCGCAGCCTGAATGGCGAATGGCGCCTGATGCGGTATTTTCTC
CTTACGCATCTGTGCGGTATTTCACACCGCATATGGTGCACTCTCAGTACAATCTGCTCTGATGCCGCAT
AGTTAAGCCAGCCCCGACACCCGCCAACACCCGCTGACGCGCCCTGACGGGCTTGTCTGCTCCCGGCATC
CGCTTACAGACAAGCTGTGACGCTCTTCACGAGACCACCAGGATACATAGATTACCACAACTCCGAGCCC
TTCCACCCACAGAATCAGGGGATAACGCAGGAAAGAACATGTGAGCAAAAGGCCAGCAAAAGGCCAGGAA
CCGTAAAAAGGCCGCGTTGCTGGCGTTTTTCCATAGGCTCCGCCCCCCTGACGAGCATCACAAAAATCGA
CGCTCAAGTCAGAGGTGGCGAAACCCGACAGGACTATAAAGATACCAGGCGTTTCCCCCTGGAAGCTCCC
TCGTGCGCTCTCCTGTTCCGACCCTGCCGCTTACCGGATACCTGTCCGCCTTTCTCCCTTCGGGAAGCGT
GGCGCTTTCTCATAGCTCACGCTGTAGGTATCTCAGTTCGGTGTAGGTCGTTCGCTCCAAGCTGGGCTGT
GTGCACGAACCCCCCGTTCAGCCCGACCGCTGCGCCTTATCCGGTAACTATCGTCTTGAGTCCAACCCGG
TAAGACACGACTTATCGCCACTGGCAGCAGCCACTGGTAACAGGATTAGCAGAGCGAGGTATGTAGGCGG
TGCTACAGAGTTCTTGAAGTGGTGGCCTAACTACGGCTACACTAGAAGAACAGTATTTGGTATCTGCGCT
CTGCTGAAGCCAGTTACCTTCGGAAAAAGAGTTGGTAGCTCTTGATCCGGCAAACAAACCACCGCTGGTA
GCGGTGGTTTTTTTGTTTGCAAGCAGCAGATTACGCGCAGAAAAAAAGGATCTCAAGAAGATCCTTTGAT
CTTTTCTACGGGGTCTGACGCTCAGTGGAACGAAAACTCACGTTAAGGGATTTTGGTCATGCATTCTAGG
TGATTATTATTTGCCGACTACCTTGGTGATCTCGCCTTTCACGTAGTGGACAAATTCTTCCAACTGATCT
GCGCGCGAGGCCAAGCGATCTTCTTCTTGTCCAAGATAAGCCTGTCTAGCTTCAAGTATGACGGGCTGAT
ACTGGGCCGGCAGGCGCTCCATTGCCCAGTCGGCAGCGACATCCTTCGGCGCGATTTTGCCGGTTACTGC
GCTGTACCAAATGCGGGACAACGTAAGCACTACATTTCGCTCATCGCCAGCCCAGTCGGGCGGCGAGTTC
CATAGCGTTAAGGTTTCATTTAGCGCCTCAAATAGATCCTGTTCAGGAACCGGATCAAAGAGTTCCTCCG
CCGCTGGACCTACCAAGGCAACGCTATGTTCTCTTGCTTTTGTCAGCAAGATAGCCAGATCAATGTCGAT
CGTGGCTGGCTCGAAGATACCAGCAAGAATGTCATTGCGCTGCCATTCTCCAAATTGCAGTTCGCGCTTA
GCTGGATAACGCCACGGAATGATGTCGTCGTGCACAACAATGGTGACTTCTACAGCGCGGAGAATCTCAC
TCTCTCCAGGGGAAGCCGAAGTTTCCAAAAGGTCGTTGATCAAAGCTCGCCGCGTTGTTTCATCAAGCCT
TACGGTCACCGTAACCAGCAAATCAATATCACTGTGTGGCTTCAGGCCGCCATCCACTGCGGAGCCGTAC
AAATGTACGGCCAGCAACGTCGGTTCGAGATGGCGCTCGATGACGCCAACTACCTCTGATAGTTGAGTCG
ATACTTCGGCGATCACCGCTTCCCTCATGCGAAACGATCCTCATCCTGTCTCTTGATCAGATATTGATCC
CCTGCGCCATCAGATCCTTGGCGGCAAGAAAGCCATCCAGTTTACTTTGCAGGGCTTCCCAACCTTACCA
GAGGGCGCCCCAGCTGGCAATTCCGGTTCGCTTGCTAAGCTTGCATGCCTGCAAGTCGACTCTAGAGGAG
CGGTGATCACAGGCAGCAACGCTCTGTCATCGTTACAATCAACATGCTACCCTCCG
